Addgene plasmid #120770: GGE015
Purpose: Part of GoldenGate Yarrowia lipolytica toolkit for assembling an expression plasmid for Y. lipolytic yeast. Terminator of gene expression for position 2 (T2_Lip2)
Depositing lab: Tristan Rossignol. Depositing organization: INRAE Jouy-en-Josas. Publication: A modular Golden Gate toolkit for Yarrowia lipolytica synthetic biology. Larroude M, Park YK, Soudier P, Kubiak M, Nicaud JM, Rossignol T. Microb Biotechnol. 2019 May 31. doi: 10.1111/1751-7915.13427. PubMed 31148366.
Backbone
  Vector backbone: pCR4Blunt-TOPO
  Vector type: Cloning/assembly plasmid
Growth in bacteria
  Bacterial resistance: Kanamycin, 50 μg/mL
  Growth temperature: 37°C
  Growth strain: DH5alpha
  Copy number: High Copy
Gene/Insert
  Gene/Insert name: T2_Lip2
  Insert size (bp): 130
  Cloning method: TOPO Cloning
Terms and licenses: Academic/Nonprofit Terms; Industry Terms: Not Available to Industry
How to cite: GGE015 was a gift from Tristan Rossignol (Addgene plasmid # 120770 ; http://n2t.net/addgene:120770 ; RRID:Addgene_120770)
