[The description below was written by a language model from this plasmid's Addgene catalogue record and pLannotate feature annotations shown in this document.]
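Description:
GGE015 is a small part-donor plasmid from a modular Golden Gate toolkit for building expression plasmids for the oleaginous yeast Yarrowia lipolytica. It carries a single building block, T2_Lip2: a roughly 130 bp transcription terminator named for Lip2 and formatted for the terminator slot of the second transcription unit ("position 2") in the toolkit's multi-gene assembly scheme. The part was TOPO-cloned into what the catalogue lists as pCR4Blunt-TOPO. The plasmid is a bacterial cloning and assembly intermediate, not something expressed in yeast. It has no yeast origin, yeast marker or coding payload of its own. The terminator is meant to be released and ligated in a defined order with promoter, gene, marker and backbone parts from the same kit. The record does not state the type IIS enzyme or the overhangs that define position 2.

The 3,661 nt sequence annotation shows a typical TOPO cloning backbone. A high-copy ColE1/pUC-type origin supports replication in E. coli, and a Tn5-derived NeoR/KanR gene matches the listed kanamycin selection. A lac promoter/operator region with a CAP binding site leads into the cloning site, which lies between SP6 and T7 phage promoters. Downstream are lacZα and ccdB fragments, the remains of the lacZα–ccdB fusion that gives positive selection for insert-containing clones. The terminator is not annotated, but the unannotated interval between the SP6 and T7 promoters is where it would be expected. The annotation also detects a BleoR (Sh ble) gene behind a partial AmpR promoter. Together with the SP6 promoter, this differs from what is usually described for pCR4Blunt-TOPO, so the exact TOPO backbone variant may not be the one named in the catalogue entry.
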