Features (pLannotate 1.2.2; 14 found; start..end, strand, type, name):
      2..94      +  CDS            lacI (fragment): lac repressor; lacI; The lac repressor binds to the lac operator to inhibit transcription in E. coli. This inhibition can be relieved by adding lactose or isopropyl-β-D-thiogalactopyranoside (IPTG).
    107..128     +  protein_bind   CAP binding site: CAP binding activates transcription in the presence of cAMP. E. coli catabolite activator protein
    143..173     +  promoter       lac promoter: promoter for the E. coli lac operon
    181..197     +  protein_bind   lac operator: The lac repressor binds to the lac operator to inhibit transcription in E. coli. This inhibition can be relieved by adding lactose or isopropyl-β-D-thiogalactopyranoside (IPTG). lac repressor encoded by lacI
    239..257     +  promoter       SP6 promoter: promoter for bacteriophage SP6 RNA polymerase
    550..568     -  promoter       T7 promoter: promoter for bacteriophage T7 RNA polymerase
    571..718     +  CDS            lacZα (fragment): LacZα fragment of β-galactosidase; lacZ fragment
    728..1031    +  CDS            ccdB (fragment): CcdB, a bacterial toxin that poisons DNA gyrase; ccdB; Plasmids containing the ccdB gene cannot be propagated in standard E. coli strains.
   1079..1348    +  CDS            tnpA (fragment): TN5P_ECOLX - Also known as tnp. Experimental evidence at protein level: Swiss-Prot protein existence level 1. Mediates transposition of transposon Tn5 by a 'cut and paste' mechanism. First, the monomeric transposase binds the 19 bp inverted DNA repeats flanking the transposon. Then, dimerization of the DNA- bound transposase creates a synaptic DNA complex. After nicking of the first DNA strand, excision of the transposon proceeds through a series of intermediates. The transposase then mediates the insertion of the transposon at a new site by strand transfer. The activity of the wild- type tran
   1380..2174    +  CDS            NeoR/KanR: aminoglycoside phosphotransferase from Tn5; aph(3')-II (or nptII); confers resistance to neomycin, kanamycin, and G418 (Geneticin®)
   2195..2245    -  misc_feature   bom (fragment): basis of mobility region from pBR322
   2272..2360    +  promoter       AmpR promoter (fragment): bla
   2380..2754    +  CDS            BleoR: antibiotic-binding protein; Sh ble from Streptoalloteichus hindustanus; confers resistance to bleomycin, phleomycin, and Zeocin™
   2892..3480    +  rep_origin     ori: high-copy-number ColE1/pMB1/pBR322/pUC origin of replication
>Addgene plasmid #120770 | GGE015 | addgene full sequence | sequence record 263144 | Addgene NGS Result
AGCGCCCAATACGCAAACCGCCTCTCCCCGCGCGTTGGCCGATTCATTAATGCAGCTGGCACGACAGGTT
TCCCGACTGGAAAGCGGGCAGTGAGCGCAACGCAATTAATGTGAGTTAGCTCACTCATTAGGCACCCCAG
GCTTTACACTTTATGCTTCCGGCTCGTATGTTGTGTGGAATTGTGAGCGGATAACAATTTCACACAGGAA
ACAGCTATGACCATGATTACGCCAAGCTATTTAGGTGACACTATAGAATACTCAAGCTATGCATCAAGCT
TGGTACCGAGCTCGGATCCACTAGTAACGGCCGCCAGTGTGCTGGAATTCGCCCTTGGTCTCTGGATTGT
CTGTGGTATCTAAGCTATTTATCACTCTTTACAACTTCTACCTCAACTATCTACTTTAATAAATGAATAT
CGTTTATTCTCTATGATTACTGTATATGCGTTCCTCTAAGACAAATCGGTCAAGAGACCAAGGGCGAATT
CTGCAGATATCCATCACACTGGCGGCCGCTCGAGCATGCATCTAGAGGGCCCAATTCGCCCTATAGTGAG
TCGTATTACAATTCACTGGCCGTCGTTTTACAACGTCGTGACTGGGAAAACCCTGGCGTTACCCAACTTA
ATCGCCTTGCAGCACATCCCCCTTTCGCCAGCTGGCGTAATAGCGAAGAGGCCCGCACCGATCGCCCTTC
CCAACAGTTGCGCAGCCTATACGTACGGCAGTTTAAGGTTTACACCTATAAAAGAGAGAGCCGTTATCGT
CTGTTTGTGGATGTACAGAGTGATATTATTGACACGCCGGGGCGACGGATGGTGATCCCCCTGGCCAGTG
CACGTCTGCTGTCAGATAAAGTCTCCCGTGAACTTTACCCGGTGGTGCATATCGGGGATGAAAGCTGGCG
CATGATGACCACCGATATGGCCAGTGTGCCGGTCTCCGTTATCGGGGAAGAAGTGGCTGATCTCAGCCAC
CGCGAAAATGACATCAAAAACGCCATTAACCTGATGTTCTGGGGAATATAAATGTCAGGCATGAGATTAT
CAAAAAGGATCTTCACCTAGATCCTTTTCACGTAGAAAGCCAGTCCGCAGAAACGGTGCTGACCCCGGAT
GAATGTCAGCTACTGGGCTATCTGGACAAGGGAAAACGCAAGCGCAAAGAGAAAGCAGGTAGCTTGCAGT
GGGCTTACATGGCGATAGCTAGACTGGGCGGTTTTATGGACAGCAAGCGAACCGGAATTGCCAGCTGGGG
CGCCCTCTGGTAAGGTTGGGAAGCCCTGCAAAGTAAACTGGATGGCTTTCTTGCCGCCAAGGATCTGATG
GCGCAGGGGATCAAGCTCTGATCAAGAGACAGGATGAGGATCGTTTCGCATGATTGAACAAGATGGATTG
CACGCAGGTTCTCCGGCCGCTTGGGTGGAGAGGCTATTCGGCTATGACTGGGCACAACAGACAATCGGCT
GCTCTGATGCCGCCGTGTTCCGGCTGTCAGCGCAGGGGCGCCCGGTTCTTTTTGTCAAGACCGACCTGTC
CGGTGCCCTGAATGAACTGCAAGACGAGGCAGCGCGGCTATCGTGGCTGGCCACGACGGGCGTTCCTTGC
GCAGCTGTGCTCGACGTTGTCACTGAAGCGGGAAGGGACTGGCTGCTATTGGGCGAAGTGCCGGGGCAGG
ATCTCCTGTCATCTCACCTTGCTCCTGCCGAGAAAGTATCCATCATGGCTGATGCAATGCGGCGGCTGCA
TACGCTTGATCCGGCTACCTGCCCATTCGACCACCAAGCGAAACATCGCATCGAGCGAGCACGTACTCGG
ATGGAAGCCGGTCTTGTCGATCAGGATGATCTGGACGAAGAGCATCAGGGGCTCGCGCCAGCCGAACTGT
TCGCCAGGCTCAAGGCGAGCATGCCCGACGGCGAGGATCTCGTCGTGACCCATGGCGATGCCTGCTTGCC
GAATATCATGGTGGAAAATGGCCGCTTTTCTGGATTCATCGACTGTGGCCGGCTGGGTGTGGCGGACCGC
TATCAGGACATAGCGTTGGCTACCCGTGATATTGCTGAAGAGCTTGGCGGCGAATGGGCTGACCGCTTCC
TCGTGCTTTACGGTATCGCCGCTCCCGATTCGCAGCGCATCGCCTTCTATCGCCTTCTTGACGAGTTCTT
CTGAATTATTAACGCTTACAATTTCCTGATGCGGTATTTTCTCCTTACGCATCTGTGCGGTATTTCACAC
CGCATCAGGTGGCACTTTTCGGGGAAATGTGCGCGGAACCCCTATTTGTTTATTTTTCTAAATACATTCA
AATATGTATCCGCTCATGAGACAATAACCCTGATAAATGCTTCAATAATAGCACGTGAGGAGGGCCACCA
TGGCCAAGTTGACCAGTGCCGTTCCGGTGCTCACCGCGCGCGACGTCGCCGGAGCGGTCGAGTTCTGGAC
CGACCGGCTCGGGTTCTCCCGGGACTTCGTGGAGGACGACTTCGCCGGTGTGGTCCGGGACGACGTGACC
CTGTTCATCAGCGCGGTCCAGGACCAGGTGGTGCCGGACAACACCCTGGCCTGGGTGTGGGTGCGCGGCC
TGGACGAGCTGTACGCCGAGTGGTCGGAGGTCGTGTCCACGAACTTCCGGGACGCCTCCGGGCCGGCCAT
GACCGAGATCGGCGAGCAGCCGTGGGGGCGGGAGTTCGCCCTGCGCGACCCGGCCGGCAACTGCGTGCAC
TTCGTGGCCGAGGAGCAGGACTGACACGTGCTAAAACTTCATTTTTAATTTAAAAGGATCTAGGTGAAGA
TCCTTTTTGATAATCTCATGACCAAAATCCCTTAACGTGAGTTTTCGTTCCACTGAGCGTCAGACCCCGT
AGAAAAGATCAAAGGATCTTCTTGAGATCCTTTTTTTCTGCGCGTAATCTGCTGCTTGCAAACAAAAAAA
CCACCGCTACCAGCGGTGGTTTGTTTGCCGGATCAAGAGCTACCAACTCTTTTTCCGAAGGTAACTGGCT
TCAGCAGAGCGCAGATACCAAATACTGTTCTTCTAGTGTAGCCGTAGTTAGGCCACCACTTCAAGAACTC
TGTAGCACCGCCTACATACCTCGCTCTGCTAATCCTGTTACCAGTGGCTGCTGCCAGTGGCGATAAGTCG
TGTCTTACCGGGTTGGACTCAAGACGATAGTTACCGGATAAGGCGCAGCGGTCGGGCTGAACGGGGGGTT
CGTGCACACAGCCCAGCTTGGAGCGAACGACCTACACCGAACTGAGATACCTACAGCGTGAGCTATGAGA
AAGCGCCACGCTTCCCGAAGGGAGAAAGGCGGACAGGTATCCGGTAAGCGGCAGGGTCGGAACAGGAGAG
CGCACGAGGGAGCTTCCAGGGGGAAACGCCTGGTATCTTTATAGTCCTGTCGGGTTTCGCCACCTCTGAC
TTGAGCGTCGATTTTTGTGATGCTCGTCAGGGGGGCGGAGCCTATGGAAAAACGCCAGCAACGCGGCCTT
TTTACGGTTCCTGGCCTTTTGCTGGCCTTTTGCTCACATGTTCTTTCCTGCGTTATCCCCTGATTCTGTG
GATAACCGTATTACCGCCTTTGAGTGAGCTGATACCGCTCGCCGCAGCCGAACGACCGAGCGCAGCGAGT
CAGTGAGCGAGGAAGCGGAAG
