>Addgene plasmid #120770 | GGE015 | depositor partial sequence | sequence record 229380 | T2_Lip2
GGTCTCTGGATGTGTCTGTGGTATCTAAGCTATTTATCACTCTTTACAACTTCTACCTCAACTATCTACT
TTAATAAATGAATATCGTTTATTCTCTATGATTACTGTATATGCGTTCCTCTAAGACAAATCGGTCAAGA
GACC
